Addgene plasmid #179720: pF(UG) hSyn PM-SYT7alpha deltaTMD
Purpose: Lentiviral expression of plasma membrane-targeted mouse Syt7
Depositing lab: Edwin Chapman. Depositing organization: University of Wisconsin, Madison. Publication: Synaptotagmin 7 is targeted to the axonal plasma membrane through gamma-secretase processing to promote synaptic vesicle docking in mouse hippocampal neurons. Vevea JD, Kusick GF, Courtney KC, Chen E, Watanabe S, Chapman ER. Elife. 2021 Sep 20;10. pii: 67261. doi: 10.7554/eLife.67261. PubMed 34543184.
Backbone
  Vector backbone: PFUGW
  Vector type: Lentiviral
Growth in bacteria
  Bacterial resistance: Ampicillin, 100 μg/mL
  Growth temperature: 37°C
  Growth strain: NEB Stable
  Copy number: High Copy
Gene/Insert
  Gene/Insert name: SYT7
  Species: M. musculus (mouse)
  Entrez Gene: Syt7 (a.k.a. B230112P13Rik)
  Cloning method: Ligation Independent Cloning
Terms and licenses: Academic/Nonprofit Terms; Industry Terms: Not Available to Industry
How to cite: pF(UG) hSyn PM-SYT7alpha deltaTMD was a gift from Edwin Chapman (Addgene plasmid # 179720 ; http://n2t.net/addgene:179720 ; RRID:Addgene_179720)
