[The description below was written by a language model from this plasmid's Addgene catalogue record and pLannotate feature annotations shown in this document.]
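Description:
pF(UG) hSyn PM-SYT7alpha deltaTMD is a lentiviral transfer plasmid built on the FUGW-type backbone for neuron-specific expression of a plasma membrane-targeted form of mouse synaptotagmin 7 (Syt7). In bacteria it is maintained as a high-copy plasmid through a ColE1/pUC-type origin and selected with ampicillin via the β-lactamase gene. An f1 origin is also present. The backbone additionally carries an SV40/EM7-driven Sh ble cassette with an SV40 polyadenylation signal, which lies outside the LTR-flanked region and so would not be transferred with the viral genome.

The viral portion has a third-generation layout. A CMV enhancer/promoter drives transcription of the genomic RNA from a truncated HIV-1 5' LTR, followed by the Ψ packaging signal with a partial gag sequence, the Rev response element for Rev-dependent nuclear export, and the cPPT/CTS element that aids nuclear import of the reverse-transcribed genome. Internal expression comes from the human synapsin I promoter, which restricts expression to neurons. The annotated coding region begins with a short fragment matching truncated human CD4, followed by a Syt7 fragment covering much of the protein. Together with the "deltaTMD" name, this suggests that the native Syt7 transmembrane domain has been removed and replaced by a heterologous targeting segment, though the record does not spell out the design or the exact boundaries. A WPRE downstream of the insert enhances transcript stability and expression, and the cassette ends in a truncated 3' LTR followed by a bGH polyadenylation signal.

The associated study examined how Syt7 reaches the axonal plasma membrane and promotes synaptic vesicle docking in mouse hippocampal neurons. The construct is suited to testing how enforced plasma membrane localisation affects Syt7 function in transduced neurons.
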