Features (pLannotate 1.2.2; 31 found; start..end, strand, type, name):
     13..342     +  promoter       SV40 promoter: SV40 enhancer and early promoter
    390..437     +  promoter       EM7 promoter: synthetic bacterial promoter&nbsp
    456..830     +  CDS            BleoR: antibiotic-binding protein; Sh ble from Streptoalloteichus hindustanus; confers resistance to bleomycin, phleomycin, and Zeocin™
    840..965     +  CDS            ble (fragment): BLE_KLEPN - Experimental evidence at protein level: Swiss-Prot protein existence level 1. Binding protein with a strong affinity to the bleomycin family of antibiotics. Binds to CL990; an antimitotic-antibiotic compound. From Klebsiella pneumoniae.
    960..1081    +  polyA_signal   SV40 poly(A) signal: SV40 polyadenylation signal
   1154..1170    -  protein_bind   lac operator: The lac repressor binds to the lac operator to inhibit transcription in E. coli. This inhibition can be relieved by adding lactose or isopropyl-β-D-thiogalactopyranoside (IPTG). lac repressor encoded by lacI
   1178..1208    -  promoter       lac promoter: promoter for the E. coli lac operon
   1223..1244    -  protein_bind   CAP binding site: CAP binding activates transcription in the presence of cAMP. E. coli catabolite activator protein
   1257..1349    -  CDS            lacI (fragment): lac repressor; lacI; The lac repressor binds to the lac operator to inhibit transcription in E. coli. This inhibition can be relieved by adding lactose or isopropyl-β-D-thiogalactopyranoside (IPTG).
   1532..2120    -  rep_origin     ori: high-copy-number ColE1/pMB1/pBR322/pUC origin of replication
   2291..3151    -  CDS            AmpR: β-lactamase; bla; confers resistance to ampicillin, carbenicillin, and related antibiotics
   3152..3256    -  promoter       AmpR promoter: bla
   3315..3367    -  misc_feature   bom (fragment): basis of mobility region from pBR322
   3522..3901    +  enhancer       CMV enhancer: human cytomegalovirus immediate early enhancer
   3902..4101    +  promoter       CMV promoter: human cytomegalovirus (CMV) immediate early promoter
   4119..4299    +  LTR            5' LTR (truncated): truncated 5' long terminal repeat (LTR) from HIV-1
   4346..4471    +  misc_feature   HIV-1 Ψ: packaging signal of human immunodeficiency virus type 1
   4455..4818    +  CDS            HIV-1 gag (fragment): gag protein from human immunodeficiency virus 1; gag
   4964..5197    +  misc_feature   RRE: The Rev response element (RRE) of HIV-1 allows for Rev-dependent mRNA export from the nucleus to the cytoplasm.
   5574..5674    +  CDS            Rev (fragment): human immunodeficiency virus 1 (HIV-1) Rev protein; rev; enhances nuclear export of unspliced and incompletely spliced viral mRNAs
   5724..5841    +  misc_feature   cPPT/CTS: central polypurine tract and central termination sequence of HIV-1
   5886..6332    +  promoter       hSyn promoter: human synapsin I promoter; confers neuron-specific expression (Kügler et al., 2003)
   6456..6555    +  CDS            CD4 (truncated) (fragment): truncated human CD4 cell surface glycoprotein lacking the cytoplasmic tail
   6589..7674    +  CDS            Syt7 (fragment): SYT7_MOUSE - Experimental evidence at protein level: Swiss-Prot protein existence level 1. Ca(2+) sensor involved in Ca(2+)-dependent exocytosis of secretory and synaptic vesicles through Ca(2+) and phospholipid binding to the C2 domain. Ca(2+) induces binding of the C2-domains to phospholipid membranes and to assembled SNARE-complexes; both actions contribute to triggering exocytosis. SYT7 binds Ca(2+) with high affinity and slow kinetics compared to other synaptotagmins (PubMed:26738595). Involved in Ca(2+)-triggered lysosomal exocytosis, a major component of the plasma membrane repair (By s
   7696..7720    +  misc_feature   MCS (fragment): pBluescript multiple cloning site
   7720..8308    +  misc_feature   WPRE: woodchuck hepatitis virus posttranscriptional regulatory element
   8245..8826    +  CDS            nef (fragment): NEF_HV1H2 - Experimental evidence at protein level: Swiss-Prot protein existence level 1. Extracellular Nef protein targets CD4(+) T-lymphocytes for apoptosis by interacting with CXCR4 surface receptors. From Human immunodeficiency virus type 1 group M subtype B (isolate HXB2) (HIV-1).
   8833..9013    +  LTR            5' LTR (truncated): truncated 5' long terminal repeat (LTR) from HIV-1
   9045..9269    +  polyA_signal   bGH poly(A) signal: bovine growth hormone polyadenylation signal
   9273..9294    +  promoter       SV40 promoter (fragment): SV40 enhancer and early promoter
   9315..9743    +  rep_origin     f1 ori (sequence partly withheld): f1 bacteriophage origin of replication; arrow indicates direction of (+) strand synthesis
>Addgene plasmid #179720 | pF(UG) hSyn PM-SYT7alpha deltaTMD | addgene full sequence | sequence record 355792 | Addgene NGS Result
ATTCTGTGGAATGTGTGTCAGTTAGGGTGTGGAAAGTCCCCAGGCTCCCCAGCAGGCAGAAGTATGCAAA
GCATGCATCTCAATTAGTCAGCAACCAGGTGTGGAAAGTCCCCAGGCTCCCCAGCAGGCAGAAGTATGCA
AAGCATGCATCTCAATTAGTCAGCAACCATAGTCCCGCCCCTAACTCCGCCCATCCCGCCCCTAACTCCG
CCCAGTTCCGCCCATTCTCCGCCCCATGGCTGACTAATTTTTTTTATTTATGCAGAGGCCGAGGCCGCCT
CTGCCTCTGAGCTATTCCAGAAGTAGTGAGGAGGCTTTTTTGGAGGCCTAGGCTTTTGCAAAAAGCTCCC
GGGAGCTTGTATATCCATTTTCGGATCTGATCAGCACGTGTTGACAATTAATCATCGGCATAGTATATCG
GCATAGTATAATACGACAAGGTGAGGAACTAAACCATGGCCAAGTTGACCAGTGCCGTTCCGGTGCTCAC
CGCGCGCGACGTCGCCGGAGCGGTCGAGTTCTGGACCGACCGGCTCGGGTTCTCCCGGGACTTCGTGGAG
GACGACTTCGCCGGTGTGGTCCGGGACGACGTGACCCTGTTCATCAGCGCGGTCCAGGACCAGGTGGTGC
CGGACAACACCCTGGCCTGGGTGTGGGTGCGCGGCCTGGACGAGCTGTACGCCGAGTGGTCGGAGGTCGT
GTCCACGAACTTCCGGGACGCCTCCGGGCCGGCCATGACCGAGATCGGCGAGCAGCCGTGGGGGCGGGAG
TTCGCCCTGCGCGACCCGGCCGGCAACTGCGTGCACTTCGTGGCCGAGGAGCAGGACTGACACGTGCTAC
GAGATTTCGATTCCACCGCCGCCTTCTATGAAAGGTTGGGCTTCGGAATCGTTTTCCGGGACGCCGGCTG
GATGATCCTCCAGCGCGGGGATCTCATGCTGGAGTTCTTCGCCCACCCCAACTTGTTTATTGCAGCTTAT
AATGGTTACAAATAAAGCAATAGCATCACAAATTTCACAAATAAAGCATTTTTTTCACTGCATTCTAGTT
GTGGTTTGTCCAAACTCATCAATGTATCTTATCATGTCTGTATACCGTCGACCTCTAGCTAGAGCTTGGC
GTAATCATGGTCATAGCTGTTTCCTGTGTGAAATTGTTATCCGCTCACAATTCCACACAACATACGAGCC
GGAAGCATAAAGTGTAAAGCCTGGGGTGCCTAATGAGTGAGCTAACTCACATTAATTGCGTTGCGCTCAC
TGCCCGCTTTCCAGTCGGGAAACCTGTCGTGCCAGCTGCATTAATGAATCGGCCAACGCGCGGGGAGAGG
CGGTTTGCGTATTGGGCGCTCTTCCGCTTCCTCGCTCACTGACTCGCTGCGCTCGGTCGTTCGGCTGCGG
CGAGCGGTATCAGCTCACTCAAAGGCGGTAATACGGTTATCCACAGAATCAGGGGATAACGCAGGAAAGA
ACATGTGAGCAAAAGGCCAGCAAAAGGCCAGGAACCGTAAAAAGGCCGCGTTGCTGGCGTTTTTCCATAG
GCTCCGCCCCCCTGACGAGCATCACAAAAATCGACGCTCAAGTCAGAGGTGGCGAAACCCGACAGGACTA
TAAAGATACCAGGCGTTTCCCCCTGGAAGCTCCCTCGTGCGCTCTCCTGTTCCGACCCTGCCGCTTACCG
GATACCTGTCCGCCTTTCTCCCTTCGGGAAGCGTGGCGCTTTCTCATAGCTCACGCTGTAGGTATCTCAG
TTCGGTGTAGGTCGTTCGCTCCAAGCTGGGCTGTGTGCACGAACCCCCCGTTCAGCCCGACCGCTGCGCC
TTATCCGGTAACTATCGTCTTGAGTCCAACCCGGTAAGACACGACTTATCGCCACTGGCAGCAGCCACTG
GTAACAGGATTAGCAGAGCGAGGTATGTAGGCGGTGCTACAGAGTTCTTGAAGTGGTGGCCTAACTACGG
CTACACTAGAAGAACAGTATTTGGTATCTGCGCTCTGCTGAAGCCAGTTACCTTCGGAAAAAGAGTTGGT
AGCTCTTGATCCGGCAAACAAACCACCGCTGGTAGCGGTGGTTTTTTTGTTTGCAAGCAGCAGATTACGC
GCAGAAAAAAAGGATCTCAAGAAGATCCTTTGATCTTTTCTACGGGGTCTGACGCTCAGTGGAACGAAAA
CTCACGTTAAGGGATTTTGGTCATGAGATTATCAAAAAGGATCTTCACCTAGATCCTTTTAAATTAAAAA
TGAAGTTTTAAATCAATCTAAAGTATATATGAGTAAACTTGGTCTGACAGTTACCAATGCTTAATCAGTG
AGGCACCTATCTCAGCGATCTGTCTATTTCGTTCATCCATAGTTGCCTGACTCCCCGTCGTGTAGATAAC
TACGATACGGGAGGGCTTACCATCTGGCCCCAGTGCTGCAATGATACCGCGAGACCCACGCTCACCGGCT
CCAGATTTATCAGCAATAAACCAGCCAGCCGGAAGGGCCGAGCGCAGAAGTGGTCCTGCAACTTTATCCG
CCTCCATCCAGTCTATTAATTGTTGCCGGGAAGCTAGAGTAAGTAGTTCGCCAGTTAATAGTTTGCGCAA
CGTTGTTGCCATTGCTACAGGCATCGTGGTGTCACGCTCGTCGTTTGGTATGGCTTCATTCAGCTCCGGT
TCCCAACGATCAAGGCGAGTTACATGATCCCCCATGTTGTGCAAAAAAGCGGTTAGCTCCTTCGGTCCTC
CGATCGTTGTCAGAAGTAAGTTGGCCGCAGTGTTATCACTCATGGTTATGGCAGCACTGCATAATTCTCT
TACTGTCATGCCATCCGTAAGATGCTTTTCTGTGACTGGTGAGTACTCAACCAAGTCATTCTGAGAATAG
TGTATGCGGCGACCGAGTTGCTCTTGCCCGGCGTCAATACGGGATAATACCGCGCCACATAGCAGAACTT
TAAAAGTGCTCATCATTGGAAAACGTTCTTCGGGGCGAAAACTCTCAAGGATCTTACCGCTGTTGAGATC
CAGTTCGATGTAACCCACTCGTGCACCCAACTGATCTTCAGCATCTTTTACTTTCACCAGCGTTTCTGGG
TGAGCAAAAACAGGAAGGCAAAATGCCGCAAAAAAGGGAATAAGGGCGACACGGAAATGTTGAATACTCA
TACTCTTCCTTTTTCAATATTATTGAAGCATTTATCAGGGTTATTGTCTCATGAGCGGATACATATTTGA
ATGTATTTAGAAAAATAAACAAATAGGGGTTCCGCGCACATTTCCCCGAAAAGTGCCACCTGACGTCGAC
GGATCGGGAGATCTCCCGATCCCCTATGGTGCACTCTCAGTACAATCTGCTCTGATGCCGCATAGTTAAG
CCAGTATCTGCTCCCTGCTTGTGTGTTGGAGGTCGCTGAGTAGTGCGCGAGCAAAATTTAAGCTACAACA
AGGCAAGGCTTGACCGACAATTGCATGAAGAATCTGCTTAGGGTTAGGCGTTTTGCGCTGCTTCGCGATG
TACGGGCCAGATATACGCGTTGACATTGATTATTGACTAGTTATTAATAGTAATCAATTACGGGGTCATT
AGTTCATAGCCCATATATGGAGTTCCGCGTTACATAACTTACGGTAAATGGCCCGCCTGGCTGACCGCCC
AACGACCCCCGCCCATTGACGTCAATAATGACGTATGTTCCCATAGTAACGCCAATAGGGACTTTCCATT
GACGTCAATGGGTGGAGTATTTACGGTAAACTGCCCACTTGGCAGTACATCAAGTGTATCATATGCCAAG
TACGCCCCCTATTGACGTCAATGACGGTAAATGGCCCGCCTGGCATTATGCCCAGTACATGACCTTATGG
GACTTTCCTACTTGGCAGTACATCTACGTATTAGTCATCGCTATTACCATGGTGATGCGGTTTTGGCAGT
ACATCAATGGGCGTGGATAGCGGTTTGACTCACGGGGATTTCCAAGTCTCCACCCCATTGACGTCAATGG
GAGTTTGTTTTGGCACCAAAATCAACGGGACTTTCCAAAATGTCGTAACAACTCCGCCCCATTGACGCAA
ATGGGCGGTAGGCGTGTACGGTGGGAGGTCTATATAAGCAGCGCGTTTTGCCTGTACTGGGTCTCTCTGG
TTAGACCAGATCTGAGCCTGGGAGCTCTCTGGCTAACTAGGGAACCCACTGCTTAAGCCTCAATAAAGCT
TGCCTTGAGTGCTTCAAGTAGTGTGTGCCCGTCTGTTGTGTGACTCTGGTAACTAGAGATCCCTCAGACC
CTTTTAGTCAGTGTGGAAAATCTCTAGCAGTGGCGCCCGAACAGGGACTTGAAAGCGAAAGGGAAACCAG
AGGAGCTCTCTCGACGCAGGACTCGGCTTGCTGAAGCGCGCACGGCAAGAGGCGAGGGGCGGCGACTGGT
GAGTACGCCAAAAATTTTGACTAGCGGAGGCTAGAAGGAGAGAGATGGGTGCGAGAGCGTCAGTATTAAG
CGGGGGAGAATTAGATCGCGATGGGAAAAAATTCGGTTAAGGCCAGGGGGAAAGAAAAAATATAAATTAA
AACATATAGTATGGGCAAGCAGGGAGCTAGAACGATTCGCAGTTAATCCTGGCCTGTTAGAAACATCAGA
AGGCTGTAGACAAATACTGGGACAGCTACAACCATCCCTTCAGACAGGATCAGAAGAACTTAGATCATTA
TATAATACAGTAGCAACCCTCTATTGTGTGCATCAAAGGATAGAGATAAAAGACACCAAGGAAGCTTTAG
ACAAGATAGAGGAAGAGCAAAACAAAAGTAAGACCACCGCACAGCAAGCGGCCGCTGATCTTCAGACCTG
GAGGAGGAGATATGAGGGACAATTGGAGAAGTGAATTATATAAATATAAAGTAGTAAAAATTGAACCATT
AGGAGTAGCACCCACCAAGGCAAAGAGAAGAGTGGTGCAGAGAGAAAAAAGAGCAGTGGGAATAGGAGCT
TTGTTCCTTGGGTTCTTGGGAGCAGCAGGAAGCACTATGGGCGCAGCGTCAATGACGCTGACGGTACAGG
CCAGACAATTATTGTCTGGTATAGTGCAGCAGCAGAACAATTTGCTGAGGGCTATTGAGGCGCAACAGCA
TCTGTTGCAACTCACAGTCTGGGGCATCAAGCAGCTCCAGGCAAGAATCCTGGCTGTGGAAAGATACCTA
AAGGATCAACAGCTCCTGGGGATTTGGGGTTGCTCTGGAAAACTCATTTGCACCACTGCTGTGCCTTGGA
ATGCTAGTTGGAGTAATAAATCTCTGGAACAGATTTGGAATCACACGACCTGGATGGAGTGGGACAGAGA
AATTAACAATTACACAAGCTTAATACACTCCTTAATTGAAGAATCGCAAAACCAGCAAGAAAAGAATGAA
CAAGAATTATTGGAATTAGATAAATGGGCAAGTTTGTGGAATTGGTTTAACATAACAAATTGGCTGTGGT
ATATAAAATTATTCATAATGATAGTAGGAGGCTTGGTAGGTTTAAGAATAGTTTTTGCTGTACTTTCTAT
AGTGAATAGAGTTAGGCAGGGATATTCACCATTATCGTTTCAGACCCACCTCCCAACCCCGAGGGGACCC
GACAGGCCCGAAGGAATAGAAGAAGAAGGTGGAGAGAGAGACAGAGACAGATCCATTCGATTAGTGAACG
GATCGGCACTGCGTGCGCCAATTCTGCAGACAAATGGCAGTATTCATCCACAATTTTAAAAGAAAAGGGG
GGATTGGGGGGTACAGTGCAGGGGAAAGAATAGTAGACATAATAGCAACAGACATACAAACTAAAGAATT
ACAAAAACAAATTACAAAAATTCAAAATTTTCGGGTTTATTACAGGGACAGCAGAGATCCAGTTTGGTTA
ATTAAAGTGCAAGTGGTTTTAGGACCAGGATGAGGCGGGGTGGGGGTGCCTACCTGACGACCGACCCCGA
CCCACTGGACAAGCACCCAACCCCCATTCCCCAAATTGCGCATCCCCTATCAGAGAGGGGGAGGGGAAAC
AGGATGCGGCGAGGCGCGTGCGCACTGCCAGCTTCAGCACCGCGGACAGTGCCTTCGCCCCCGCCTGGCG
GCGCGCGCCACCGCCGCCTCAGCACTGAAGGCGCGCTGACGTCACTCGCCGGTCCCCCGTAAACTCCCCT
TCCCGGCCACCTTGGTCGCGTCCGCGCCGCCGCCGGCCCAGCCGGACCGCACCACGCGAGGCGCGAGATA
GGGGGGCACGGGCGCGACCATCTGCGCTGCGGCGCCGGCGACCCAGCGCTGCCTCAGTCTGCGGTGGGCA
GCGGAGGAGTCGTGTCGTGCCTGAGAGCGCAGGTACGGCTAGCGGATCCGGTACCGCGGGCCCGCCACCA
TGAAGCTCTCCCTGGTGGCCGCGATGCTGCTGCTGCTCAGCGCGGCGCGGGCCAGCGGTGGCGGCGGAAG
TGGAGGTGGAGGCTCGGTTCTGCCCACATGGTCCACCCCGGTGCAGCCAATGGCCCTGATTGTGCTGGGG
GGCGTCGCCGGCCTCCTGCTTTTCATTGGGCTAGGCATCTTCTTCAAGTACCTGCAGAAAAGAAGGGAGC
GGAGACGCCAGCGCAAACTGGGCAAACGCTACAAGAATTCCTTGGAGACGGTGGGCACGCCAGACTCGGG
GCGTGGGCGCGGTGAGAAGAAAGCCATCAAGTTGCCTGCAGGAGGGAAGGCTGTGAATACAGCCCCAGTG
CCCGGCCAGACGCCACACGATGAGTCTGACCGCAGAACGGAGACCCGTTCCTCTGTCTCGGACCTCGTCA
ACTCCCTTACCAGCGAGATGCTCATGCTCTCCCCGGGTTCTGAGGAGGATGAGGCCCACGAGGGCTGCAG
CCGAGAGAACCTGGGCCGAATCCAGTTCAGTGTTGGCTACAACTTCCAAGAGTCCACACTCACCGTGAAG
GTCATGAAGGCCCAAGAGCTGCCAGCCAAGGACTTCAGCGGTACTAGTGACCCCTTTGTCAAGATCTACC
TGCTACCCGACAAGAAGCACAAACTGGAGACCAAGGTGAAGCGGAAGAATCTAAACCCGCACTGGAATGA
GACCTTTCTATTTGAAGGGTTTCCCTACGAGAAAGTGGTGCAGAGGGTCCTCTACCTCCAGGTCCTGGAT
TATGACCGTTTCAGCCGCAATGACCCCATTGGGGAGGTGTCCATCCCTCTGAACAAGGTGGACCTGACCC
AGATGCAGACCTTCTGGAAGGATCTGAAGCCATGCAGCGATGGGAGTGGGAGCCGAGGGGAGCTGCTCTT
GTCCCTCTGCTACAACCCCTCTGCCAACTCCATCATCGTGAACATCATCAAAGCTCGAAACCTCAAAGCC
ATGGACATCGGGGGCACATCAGACCCCTATGTGAAGGTGTGGCTGATGTATAAAGACAAGCGGGTAGAGA
AAAAGAAGACCGTGACAAAGAAGAGGAACCTGAACCCCATCTTCAATGAGTCTTTCGCCTTCGACATACC
CACGGAGAAGCTGAGGGAGACCACGATCATCATCACTGTCATGGACAAAGACAAGCTCAGCCGCAACGAC
GTCATCGGCAAGATCTACCTGTCCTGGAAGAGCGGACCAGGTGAAGTGAAACACTGGAAGGACATGATCG
CTCGTCCCCGGCAGCCTGTGGCCCAGTGGCACCAGCTGAAAGCCTGAGGCCGCACTCCTCAGCTAGAATT
CGATATCAAGCTTATCGATAATCAACCTCTGGATTACAAAATTTGTGAAAGATTGACTGGTATTCTTAAC
TATGTTGCTCCTTTTACGCTATGTGGATACGCTGCTTTAATGCCTTTGTATCATGCTATTGCTTCCCGTA
TGGCTTTCATTTTCTCCTCCTTGTATAAATCCTGGTTGCTGTCTCTTTATGAGGAGTTGTGGCCCGTTGT
CAGGCAACGTGGCGTGGTGTGCACTGTGTTTGCTGACGCAACCCCCACTGGTTGGGGCATTGCCACCACC
TGTCAGCTCCTTTCCGGGACTTTCGCTTTCCCCCTCCCTATTGCCACGGCGGAACTCATCGCCGCCTGCC
TTGCCCGCTGCTGGACAGGGGCTCGGCTGTTGGGCACTGACAATTCCGTGGTGTTGTCGGGGAAATCATC
GTCCTTTCCTTGGCTGCTCGCCTGTGTTGCCACCTGGATTCTGCGCGGGACGTCCTTCTGCTACGTCCCT
TCGGCCCTCAATCCAGCGGACCTTCCTTCCCGCGGCCTGCTGCCGGCTCTGCGGCCTCTTCCGCGTCTTC
GCCTTCGCCCTCAGACGAGTCGGATCTCCCTTTGGGCCGCCTCCCCGCATCGATACCGTCGACCTCGAGA
CCTAGAAAAACATGGAGCAATCACAAGTAGCAATACAGCAGCTACCAATGCTGATTGTGCCTGGCTAGAA
GCACAAGAGGAGGAGGAGGTGGGTTTTCCAGTCACACCTCAGGTACCTTTAAGACCAATGACTTACAAGG
CAGCTGTAGATCTTAGCCACTTTTTAAAAGAAAAGGGGGGACTGGAAGGGCTAATTCACTCCCAACGAAG
ACAAGATATCCTTGATCTGTGGATCTACCACACACAAGGCTACTTCCCTGATTGGCAGAACTACACACCA
GGGCCAGGGATCAGATATCCACTGACCTTTGGATGGTGCTACAAGCTAGTACCAGTTGAGCAAGAGAAGG
TAGAAGAAGCCAATGAAGGAGAGAACACCCGCTTGTTACACCCTGTGAGCCTGCATGGGATGGATGACCC
GGAGAGAGAAGTATTAGAGTGGAGGTTTGACAGCCGCCTAGCATTTCATCACATGGCCCGAGAGCTGCAT
CCGGACTGTACTGGGTCTCTCTGGTTAGACCAGATCTGAGCCTGGGAGCTCTCTGGCTAACTAGGGAACC
CACTGCTTAAGCCTCAATAAAGCTTGCCTTGAGTGCTTCAAGTAGTGTGTGCCCGTCTGTTGTGTGACTC
TGGTAACTAGAGATCCCTCAGACCCTTTTAGTCAGTGTGGAAAATCTCTAGCAGGGCCCGTTTAAACCCG
CTGATCAGCCTCGACTGTGCCTTCTAGTTGCCAGCCATCTGTTGTTTGCCCCTCCCCCGTGCCTTCCTTG
ACCCTGGAAGGTGCCACTCCCACTGTCCTTTCCTAATAAAATGAGGAAATTGCATCGCATTGTCTGAGTA
GGTGTCATTCTATTCTGGGGGGTGGGGTGGGGCAGGACAGCAAGGGGGAGGATTGGGAAGACAATAGCAG
GCATGCTGGGGATGCGGTGGGCTCTATGGCTTCTGAGGCGGAAAGAACCAGCTGGGGCTCTAGGGGGTAT
CCCC
[124 nt withheld, positions 9315-9438]
C
[91 nt withheld, positions 9440-9530]
A
[49 nt withheld, positions 9532-9580]
CCTTTGACGTTGGAGTCCACGTTCTTT
[37 nt withheld, positions 9608-9644]
ACCCTATCTCGGTCTATTCTTTTGATTTATAAGGGATTTTGCCGATTTCGGCCTATTGGTTAAAAAATGA
GCTGATTTAACAAAAATTTAACGCGAATTA
